>Addgene plasmid #123490 | pMK-Prrn (N. tabacum) | depositor partial sequence | sequence record 235603 | Prrn (N. tabacum)
GCTCCCCCGCCGTCGTTCAATGAGAATGGATAAGAGGCTCGTGGGATTGACGTGAGGGGGCAGGGATGGC
TATATTTCTGGGAGCGAACTCCGGGCGAATACGAAGCGCTTGGATACAGTTGTAGGGAGGGATTT
