LOCUS       Exported 2468 bp ds-DNA circular SYN 13-MAY-2021
DEFINITION  MoChlo kit.
ACCESSION   .
VERSION     .
KEYWORDS    pMK-Prrn (N. tabacum)
SOURCE      synthetic DNA construct
  ORGANISM  synthetic DNA construct
REFERENCE   1 (bases 1 to 2468)
  AUTHORS   Occhialini A, Piatek A, Pfotenhauer AC, Frazier TP, Stewart CN,
            Lenaghan S
  TITLE     MoChlo: A versatile modular cloning toolbox for chloroplast
            biotechnology.
  JOURNAL   Plant Physiol. 2019 Jan 24. pii: pp.18.01220. doi:
            10.1104/pp.18.01220.
  PUBMED    30679266
REFERENCE   2 (bases 1 to 2468)
  AUTHORS   .
  TITLE     Direct Submission
  JOURNAL   Exported May 13, 2021 from SnapGene Server 1.1.58
            http://www.snapgene.com
FEATURES             Location/Qualifiers
     source          1..2468
                     /organism="synthetic DNA construct"
                     /mol_type="other DNA"
     primer_bind     278..300
                     /label=M13/pUC Forward
                     /note="In lacZ gene"
     primer_bind     292..309
                     /label=M13 Forward
                     /note="In lacZ gene. Also called M13-F20 or M13 (-21)
                     Forward"
     primer_bind     293..309
                     /label=M13 fwd
                     /note="common sequencing primer, one of multiple similar
                     variants"
     primer_bind     320..339
                     /label=T7
                     /note="T7 promoter, forward primer"
     promoter        320..338
                     /label=T7 promoter
                     /note="promoter for bacteriophage T7 RNA polymerase"
     CDS             343..354
                     /codon_start=1
                     /product="Factor Xa recognition and cleavage site"
                     /label=Factor Xa site
                     /translation="IEGR"
     primer_bind     complement(674..691)
                     /label=L4440
                     /note="L4440 vector, forward primer"
     rep_origin      complement(784..1372)
                     /direction=LEFT
                     /label=ori
                     /note="high-copy-number ColE1/pMB1/pBR322/pUC origin of
                     replication"
     primer_bind     complement(864..883)
                     /label=pBR322ori-F
                     /note="pBR322 origin, forward primer"
     CDS             complement(1546..2340)
                     /codon_start=1
                     /product="aminoglycoside phosphotransferase"
                     /label=NeoR/KanR
                     /note="confers resistance to neomycin, kanamycin, and G418
                     (Geneticin(R))"
                     /translation="MIEQDGLHAGSPAAWVERLFGYDWAQQTIGCSDAAVFRLSAQGRP
                     VLFVKTDLSGALNELQDEAARLSWLATTGVPCAAVLDVVTEAGRDWLLLGEVPGQDLLS
                     SHLAPAEKVSIMADAMRRLHTLDPATCPFDHQAKHRIERARTRMEAGLVDQDDLDEEHQ
                     GLAPAELFARLKASMPDGEDLVVTHGDACLPNIMVENGRFSGFIDCGRLGVADRYQDIA
                     LATRDIAEELGGEWADRFLVLYGIAAPDSQRIAFYRLLDEFF"
     promoter        complement(2341..2445)
                     /gene="bla"
                     /label=AmpR promoter
ORIGIN
        1 ctaaattgta agcgttaata ttttgttaaa attcgcgtta aatttttgtt aaatcagctc
       61 attttttaac caataggccg aaatcggcaa aatcccttat aaatcaaaag aatagaccga
      121 gatagggttg agtggccgct acagggcgct cccattcgcc attcaggctg cgcaactgtt
      181 gggaagggcg tttcggtgcg ggcctcttcg ctattacgcc agctggcgaa agggggatgt
      241 gctgcaaggc gattaagttg ggtaacgcca gggttttccc agtcacgacg ttgtaaaacg
      301 acggccagtg agcgcgacgt aatacgactc actatagggc gaattgaagg aaggccgtca
      361 aggccacgtg tcttgtccag agctcggtct caggaggctc ccccgccgtc gttcaatgag
      421 aatggataag aggctcgtgg gattgacgtg agggggcagg gatggctata tttctgggag
      481 cgaactccgg gcgaatacga agcgcttgga tacagttgta gggagggatt ttacttgaga
      541 ccggtacctg gagcacaaga ctggcctcat gggccttcct ttcactgccc gctttccagt
      601 cgggaaacct gtcgtgccag ctgcattaac atggtcatag ctgtttcctt gcgtattggg
      661 cgctctccgc ttcctcgctc actgactcgc tgcgctcggt cgttcgggta aagcctgggg
      721 tgcctaatga gcaaaaggcc agcaaaaggc caggaaccgt aaaaaggccg cgttgctggc
      781 gtttttccat aggctccgcc cccctgacga gcatcacaaa aatcgacgct caagtcagag
      841 gtggcgaaac ccgacaggac tataaagata ccaggcgttt ccccctggaa gctccctcgt
      901 gcgctctcct gttccgaccc tgccgcttac cggatacctg tccgcctttc tcccttcggg
      961 aagcgtggcg ctttctcata gctcacgctg taggtatctc agttcggtgt aggtcgttcg
     1021 ctccaagctg ggctgtgtgc acgaaccccc cgttcagccc gaccgctgcg ccttatccgg
     1081 taactatcgt cttgagtcca acccggtaag acacgactta tcgccactgg cagcagccac
     1141 tggtaacagg attagcagag cgaggtatgt aggcggtgct acagagttct tgaagtggtg
     1201 gcctaactac ggctacacta gaagaacagt atttggtatc tgcgctctgc tgaagccagt
     1261 taccttcgga aaaagagttg gtagctcttg atccggcaaa caaaccaccg ctggtagcgg
     1321 tggttttttt gtttgcaagc agcagattac gcgcagaaaa aaaggatctc aagaagatcc
     1381 tttgatcttt tctacggggt ctgacgctca gtggaacgaa aactcacgtt aagggatttt
     1441 ggtcatgaga ttatcaaaaa ggatcttcac ctagatcctt ttaaattaaa aatgaagttt
     1501 taaatcaatc taaagtatat atgagtaaac ttggtctgac agttattaga aaaattcatc
     1561 cagcagacga taaaacgcaa tacgctggct atccggtgcc gcaatgccat acagcaccag
     1621 aaaacgatcc gcccattcgc cgcccagttc ttccgcaata tcacgggtgg ccagcgcaat
     1681 atcctgataa cgatccgcca cgcccagacg gccgcaatca ataaagccgc taaaacggcc
     1741 attttccacc ataatgttcg gcaggcacgc atcaccatgg gtcaccacca gatcttcgcc
     1801 atccggcatg ctcgctttca gacgcgcaaa cagctctgcc ggtgccaggc cctgatgttc
     1861 ttcatccaga tcatcctgat ccaccaggcc cgcttccata cgggtacgcg cacgttcaat
     1921 acgatgtttc gcctgatgat caaacggaca ggtcgccggg tccagggtat gcagacgacg
     1981 catggcatcc gccataatgc tcactttttc tgccggcgcc agatggctag acagcagatc
     2041 ctgacccggc acttcgccca gcagcagcca atcacggccc gcttcggtca ccacatccag
     2101 caccgccgca cacggaacac cggtggtggc cagccagctc agacgcgccg cttcatcctg
     2161 cagctcgttc agcgcaccgc tcagatcggt tttcacaaac agcaccggac gaccctgcgc
     2221 gctcagacga aacaccgccg catcagagca gccaatggtc tgctgcgccc aatcatagcc
     2281 aaacagacgt tccacccacg ctgccgggct acccgcatgc aggccatcct gttcaatcat
     2341 actcttcctt tttcaatatt attgaagcat ttatcagggt tattgtctca tgagcggata
     2401 catatttgaa tgtatttaga aaaataaaca aataggggtt ccgcgcacat ttccccgaaa
     2461 agtgccac
//
